>Addgene plasmid #138723 | pHIE043 ZF43x1 mKate2 (TUPV1) | depositor full sequence | sequence record 268636 | pHIE043 ZF43x1 mKate2 (TUPV1) sequence 4999 bps
GACGGATCGGGAGATCGAAGACGGTGCCAAGGTCTTGACAAACGAGTGCTAGTACAAGATCGCGTCGACG
GATCGGGAGATCTGAATTAGAGTGAGGACGATCCCTCTAGAGGGTATATAATGGGGGCCACTAGTCTACT
ACCAGAGCTCATCGCTAGCGCCACCATGGTGAGCGAGCTGATTAAGGAGAACATGCACATGAAGCTGTAT
ATGGAGGGCACCGTGAACAACCACCACTTCAAGTGTACCTCCGAGGGCGAAGGCAAGCCCTACGAGGGCA
CCCAGACCATGAGAATCAAGGCGGTCGAGGGCGGCCCTCTCCCCTTCGCCTTCGACATCCTGGCTACCAG
CTTCATGTACGGCAGCAAAACCTTCATCAACCACACCCAGGGCATCCCCGACTTCTTTAAGCAGTCCTTC
CCCGAGGGCTTCACATGGGAGAGAGTCACCACATACGAAGATGGGGGCGTGCTGACCGCTACCCAGGACA
CCAGCCTCCAGGACGGCTGCCTCATCTACAACGTCAAGATCAGAGGGGTGAACTTCCCATCCAACGGCCC
TGTGATGCAGAAGAAAACACTCGGCTGGGAGGCCTCCACCGAAACCCTGTACCCCGCTGACGGCGGCCTG
GAAGGCAGAGCCGACATGGCCCTGAAGCTCGTGGGCGGGGGCCACCTGATCTGCAACTTGAAAACCACAT
ACAGATCCAAGAAACCCGCTAAGAACCTCAAGATGCCCGGCGTCTACTATGTGGACAGGAGACTGGAAAG
AATCAAGGAGGCCGACAAAGAAACCTACGTCGAGCAGCACGAGGTGGCTGTGGCCAGATACTGCGACCTC
CCTAGCAAACTGGGGCACAGATGAGCGGCCGCTCGAGTCTAGAGGGCCCGTTTAAACCCGCTGATCAGCC
TCGACTGTGCCTTCTAGTTGCCAGCCATCTGTTGTTTGCCCCTCCCCCGTGCCTTCCTTGACCCTGGAAG
GTGCCACTCCCACTGTCCTTTCCTAATAAAATGAGGAAATTGCATCGCATTGTCTGAGTAGGTGTCATTC
TATTCTGGGGGGTGGGGTGGGGCAGGACAGCAAGGGGGAGGATTGGGAAGTCAATAGCAGGCATGCTGGG
GATGCGGTGGGCTCTATGGCTTCTGAGGCAGGTCGAGGGTACATGCGCCTTACTCCTTGTGAGCGCATCG
CGATAAGCTCTAGAGGGACAGCCCCCCCCCAAAGCCCCCAGGGATGTAATTACGTCCCTCCCCCGCTAGG
GGGCAGCAGCGAGCCGCCCGGGGCTCCGCTCCGGTCCGGCGCTCCCCCCGCATCCCCGAGCCGGCAGCGT
GCGGGGACAGCCCGGGCACGGGGAAGGTGGCACGGGATCGCTTTCCTCTGAACGCTTCTCGCTGCTCTTT
GAGCCTGCAGACACCTGGGGGGATACGGGGAAAAAGCTTTAGGCTGAAAGAGAGATTTAGAATGACAGAA
TCATAGAACGGCCTGCGTACGGATGGGGCTCTAGCTCTAGAGCTTGATATCGAATTCCTGCAGCCCCGCT
AGAGGGACAGCCCCCCCCCAAAGCCCCCAGGGATGTAATTACGTCCCTCCCCCGCTAGGGGGCAGCAGCG
AGCCGCCCGGGGCTCCGCTCCGGTCCGGCGCTCCCCCCGCATCCCCGAGCCGGCAGCGTGCGGGGACAGC
CCGGGCACGGGGAAGGTGGCACGGGATCGCTTTCCTCTGAACGCTTCTCGCTGCTCTTTGAGCCTGCAGA
CACCTGGGGGGATACGGGGAAAAAGCTTTAGGCTGAAAGAGAGATTTAGAATGACAGAATCATAGAACGG
CCTGGGCGCGCCTGGTGGCGAACGATCAACAGACGGGAGAGGGCAAAAGTCTTCGCTGACAGCGACCGGA
CTCTAGGGGGTATCCCC
[124 nt withheld, positions 1908-2031]
C
[91 nt withheld, positions 2033-2123]
A
[49 nt withheld, positions 2125-2173]
CCTTTGACGTTGGAGTCCACGTTCTTT
[37 nt withheld, positions 2201-2237]
ACCCTATCTCGGTCTATTCTTTTGATTTATAAGGGATTTTGCCGATTTCGGCCTATTGGTTAAAAAATGA
GCTGATTTAACAAAAATTTAACGCGAATTAATTCTGTGGAATGTGTGTCAGTTAGGCTCAATTAGTCAGC
AACCATAGTCCCGCCCCTAACTCCGCCCATCCCGCCCCTAACTCCGCCCAGTTCCGCCCATTCTCCGCCC
CATGGCTGACTAATTTTTTTTATTTATGCAGAGGCCGAGGCCGCCTCTGCCTCTGAGCTATTCCAGAAGT
AGTGAGGAGGCTTTTTTGGAGGCCTAGGCTTTTGCAAAAAGCTCCCGGGAGCTTGTATATCCATTTTCGG
AGGTTGGGCTTCGGAATCGTTTTCCGGGACGCCGGCTGGATGATCCTCCAGCGCGGGGATCTCATGCTGG
AGTTCTTCGCCCACCCCAACTTGTTTATTGCAGCTTATAATGGTTACAAATAAAGCAATAGCATCACAAA
TTTCACAAATAAAGCATTTTTTTCACTGCATTCTAGTTGTGGTTTGTCCAAACTCATCAATGTATCTTAT
CATGTCTGTATACCGTCGACCTCTAGCTAGAGCTTGGCGTAATCATGGTCATAGCTGTTTCCTGTGTGAA
ATTGTTATCCGCTCACAATTCCACACAACATACGAGCCGGAAGCATAAAGTGTAAAGCCTGGGGTGCCTA
ATGAGTGAGCTAACTCACATTAATTGCGTTGCGCTCACTGCCCGCTTTCCAGTCGGGAAACCTGTCGTGC
CAGCTGCATTAATGAATCGGCCAACGCGCGGGGAGAGGCGGTTTGCGTATTGGGCGCTCTTCCGCTTCCT
CGCTCACTGACTCGCTGCGCTCGGTCGTTCGGCTGCGGCGAGCGGTATCAGCTCACTCAAAGGCGGTAAT
ACGGTTATCCACAGAATCAGGGGATAACGCAGGAAAGAACATGTGAGCAAAAGGCCAGCAAAAGGCCAGG
AACCGTAAAAAGGCCGCGTTGCTGGCGTTTTTCCATAGGCTCCGCCCCCCTGACGAGCATCACAAAAATC
GACGCTCAAGTCAGAGGTGGCGAAACCCGACAGGACTATAAAGATACCAGGCGTTTCCCCCTGGAAGCTC
CCTCGTGCGCTCTCCTGTTCCGACCCTGCCGCTTACCGGATACCTGTCCGCCTTTCTCCCTTCGGGAAGC
GTGGCGCTTTCTCATAGCTCACGCTGTAGGTATCTCAGTTCGGTGTAGGTCGTTCGCTCCAAGCTGGGCT
GTGTGCACGAACCCCCCGTTCAGCCCGACCGCTGCGCCTTATCCGGTAACTATCGTCTTGAGTCCAACCC
GGTAAGACACGACTTATCGCCACTGGCAGCAGCCACTGGTAACAGGATTAGCAGAGCGAGGTATGTAGGC
GGTGCTACAGAGTTCTTGAAGTGGTGGCCTAACTACGGCTACACTAGAAGAACAGTATTTGGTATCTGCG
CTCTGCTGAAGCCAGTTACCTTCGGAAAAAGAGTTGGTAGCTCTTGATCCGGCAAACAAACCACCGCTGG
TAGCGGTTTTTTTGTTTGCAAGCAGCAGATTACGCGCAGAAAAAAAGGATCTCAAGAAGATCCTTTGATC
TTTTCTACGGGGTCTGACGCTCAGTGGAACGAAAACTCACGTTAAGGGATTTTGGTCATGAGATTATCAA
AAAGGATCTTCACCTAGATCCTTTTAAATTAAAAATGAAGTTTTAAATCAATCTAAAGTATATATGAGTA
AACTTGGTCTGACAGTTACCAATGCTTAATCAGTGAGGCACCTATCTCAGCGATCTGTCTATTTCGTTCA
TCCATAGTTGCCTGACTCCCCGTCGTGTAGATAACTACGATACGGGAGGGCTTACCATCTGGCCCCAGTG
CTGCAATGATACCGCGAGATCCACGCTCACCGGCTCCAGATTTATCAGCAATAAACCAGCCAGCCGGAAG
GGCCGAGCGCAGAAGTGGTCCTGCAACTTTATCCGCCTCCATCCAGTCTATTAATTGTTGCCGGGAAGCT
AGAGTAAGTAGTTCGCCAGTTAATAGTTTGCGCAACGTTGTTGCCATTGCTACAGGCATCGTGGTGTCAC
GCTCGTCGTTTGGTATGGCTTCATTCAGCTCCGGTTCCCAACGATCAAGGCGAGTTACATGATCCCCCAT
GTTGTGCAAAAAAGCGGTTAGCTCCTTCGGTCCTCCGATCGTTGTCAGAAGTAAGTTGGCCGCAGTGTTA
TCACTCATGGTTATGGCAGCACTGCATAATTCTCTTACTGTCATGCCATCCGTAAGATGCTTTTCTGTGA
CTGGTGAGTACTCAACCAAGTCATTCTGAGAATAGTGTATGCGGCGACCGAGTTGCTCTTGCCCGGCGTC
AATACGGGATAATACCGCGCCACATAGCAGAACTTTAAAAGTGCTCATCATTGGAAAACGTTCTTCGGGG
CGAAAACTCTCAAGGATCTTACCGCTGTTGAGATCCAGTTCGATGTAACCCACTCGTGCACCCAACTGAT
CTTCAGCATCTTTTACTTTCACCAGCGTTTCTGGGTGAGCAAAAACAGGAAGGCAAAATGCCGCAAAAAA
GGGAATAAGGGCGACACGGAAATGTTGAATACTCATACTCTTCCTTTTTCAATATTATTGAAGCATTTAT
CAGGGTTATTGTCTCATGAGCGGATACATATTTGAATGTATTTAGAAAAATAAACAAATAGGGGTTCCGC
GCACATTTCCCCGAAAAGTGCCACCTGACGTC
Features (pLannotate 1.2.2; 16 found; start..end, strand, type, name):
    108..124     +  promoter       minP (fragment): minimal TATA-box promoter with low basal activity
    166..861     +  CDS            mKate2: mKate2 is a basic (constitutively fluorescent) red fluorescent protein published in 2009, derived from Entacmaea quadricolor. It is reported to be a rapidly-maturing monomer with moderate acid sensitivity.
    915..1026    +  polyA_signal   bGH poly(A) signal: bovine growth hormone polyadenylation signal
   1511..1536    -  misc_feature   MCS (fragment): pBluescript multiple cloning site
   1908..2336    +  rep_origin     f1 ori (sequence partly withheld): f1 bacteriophage origin of replication; arrow indicates direction of (+) strand synthesis
   2341..2363    +  promoter       SV40 promoter (fragment): SV40 enhancer and early promoter
   2364..2555    +  promoter       SV40 promoter: SV40 early promoter
   2582..2680    +  CDS            ble (fragment): BLE_KLEPN - Experimental evidence at protein level: Swiss-Prot protein existence level 1. Binding protein with a strong affinity to the bleomycin family of antibiotics. Binds to CL990; an antimitotic-antibiotic compound. From Klebsiella pneumoniae.
   2675..2796    +  polyA_signal   SV40 poly(A) signal: SV40 polyadenylation signal
   2869..2885    -  protein_bind   lac operator: The lac repressor binds to the lac operator to inhibit transcription in E. coli. This inhibition can be relieved by adding lactose or isopropyl-β-D-thiogalactopyranoside (IPTG). lac repressor encoded by lacI
   2893..2923    -  promoter       lac promoter: promoter for the E. coli lac operon
   2938..2959    -  protein_bind   CAP binding site: CAP binding activates transcription in the presence of cAMP. E. coli catabolite activator protein
   2972..3064    -  CDS            lacI (fragment): lac repressor; lacI; The lac repressor binds to the lac operator to inhibit transcription in E. coli. This inhibition can be relieved by adding lactose or isopropyl-β-D-thiogalactopyranoside (IPTG).
   3247..3832    -  rep_origin     ori: high-copy-number ColE1/pMB1/pBR322/pUC origin of replication
   4003..4863    -  CDS            AmpR: β-lactamase; bla; confers resistance to ampicillin, carbenicillin, and related antibiotics
   4864..4968    -  promoter       AmpR promoter: bla
