>Addgene plasmid #138723 | pHIE043 ZF43x1 mKate2 (TUPV1) | addgene full sequence | sequence record 318449 | Addgene NGS Result
GACGGATCGGGAGATCGAAGACGGTGCCAAGGTCTTGACAAACGAGTGCTAGTACAAGATCGCGTCGACG
GATCGGGAGATCTGAATTAGAGTGAGGACGATCCCTCTAGAGGGTATATAATGGGGGCCACTAGTCTACT
ACCAGAGCTCATCGCTAGCGCCACCATGGTGAGCGAGCTGATTAAGGAGAACATGCACATGAAGCTGTAT
ATGGAGGGCACCGTGAACAACCACCACTTCAAGTGTACCTCCGAGGGCGAAGGCAAGCCCTACGAGGGCA
CCCAGACCATGAGAATCAAGGCGGTCGAGGGCGGCCCTCTCCCCTTCGCCTTCGACATCCTGGCTACCAG
CTTCATGTACGGCAGCAAAACCTTCATCAACCACACCCAGGGCATCCCCGACTTCTTTAAGCAGTCCTTC
CCCGAGGGCTTCACATGGGAGAGAGTCACCACATACGAAGATGGGGGCGTGCTGACCGCTACCCAGGACA
CCAGCCTCCAGGACGGCTGCCTCATCTACAACGTCAAGATCAGAGGGGTGAACTTCCCATCCAACGGCCC
TGTGATGCAGAAGAAAACACTCGGCTGGGAGGCCTCCACCGAAACCCTGTACCCCGCTGACGGCGGCCTG
GAAGGCAGAGCCGACATGGCCCTGAAGCTCGTGGGCGGGGGCCACCTGATCTGCAACTTGAAAACCACAT
ACAGATCCAAGAAACCCGCTAAGAACCTCAAGATGCCCGGCGTCTACTATGTGGACAGGAGACTGGAAAG
AATCAAGGAGGCCGACAAAGAAACCTACGTCGAGCAGCACGAGGTGGCTGTGGCCAGATACTGCGACCTC
CCTAGCAAACTGGGGCACAGATGAGCGGCCGCTCGAGTCTAGAGGGCCCGTTTAAACCCGCTGATCAGCC
TCGACTGTGCCTTCTAGTTGCCAGCCATCTGTTGTTTGCCCCTCCCCCGTGCCTTCCTTGACCCTGGAAG
GTGCCACTCCCACTGTCCTTTCCTAATAAAATGAGGAAATTGCATCGCATTGTCTGAGTAGGTGTCATTC
TATTCTGGGGGGTGGGGTGGGGCAGGACAGCAAGGGGGAGGATTGGGAAGTCAATAGCAGGCATGCTGGG
GATGCGGTGGGCTCTATGGCTTCTGAGGCAGGTCGAGGGTACATGCGCCTTACTCCTTGTGAGCGCATCG
CGATAAGCTCTAGAGGGACAGCCCCCCCCCAAAGCCCCCAGGGATGTAATTACGTCCCTCCCCCGCTAGG
GGGCAGCAGCGAGCCGCCCGGGGCTCCGCTCCGGTCCGGCGCTCCCCCCGCATCCCCGAGCCGGCAGCGT
GCGGGGACAGCCCGGGCACGGGGAAGGTGGCACGGGATCGCTTTCCTCTGAACGCTTCTCGCTGCTCTTT
GAGCCTGCAGACACCTGGGGGGATACGGGGAAAAAGCTTTAGGCTGAAAGAGAGATTTAGAATGACAGAA
TCATAGAACGGCCTGCGTACGGATGGGGCTCTAGCTCTAGAGCTTGATATCGAATTCCTGCAGCCCCGCT
AGAGGGACAGCCCCCCCCCAAAGCCCCCAGGGATGTAATTACGTCCCTCCCCCGCTAGGGGGCAGCAGCG
AGCCGCCCGGGGCTCCGCTCCGGTCCGGCGCTCCCCCCGCATCCCCGAGCCGGCAGCGTGCGGGGACAGC
CCGGGCACGGGGAAGGTGGCACGGGATCGCTTTCCTCTGAACGCTTCTCGCTGCTCTTTGAGCCTGCAGA
CACCTGGGGGGATACGGGGAAAAAGCTTTAGGCTGAAAGAGAGATTTAGAATGACAGAATCATAGAACGG
CCTGGGCGCGCCTGGTGGCGAACGATCAACAGACGGGAGAGGGCAAAAGTCTTCGCTGACAGCGACCGGA
CTCTAGGGGGTATCCCC
[124 nt withheld, positions 1908-2031]
C
[91 nt withheld, positions 2033-2123]
A
[49 nt withheld, positions 2125-2173]
CCTTTGACGTTGGAGTCCACGTTCTTT
[37 nt withheld, positions 2201-2237]
ACCCTATCTCGGTCTATTCTTTTGATTTATAAGGGATTTTGCCGATTTCGGCCTATTGGTTAAAAAATGA
GCTGATTTAACAAAAATTTAACGCGAATTAATTCTGTGGAATGTGTGTCAGTTAGGCTCAATTAGTCAGC
AACCATAGTCCCGCCCCTAACTCCGCCCATCCCGCCCCTAACTCCGCCCAGTTCCGCCCATTCTCCGCCC
CATGGCTGACTAATTTTTTTTATTTATGCAGAGGCCGAGGCCGCCTCTGCCTCTGAGCTATTCCAGAAGT
AGTGAGGAGGCTTTTTTGGAGGCCTAGGCTTTTGCAAAAAGCTCCCGGGAGCTTGTATATCCATTTTCGG
AGGTTGGGCTTCGGAATCGTTTTCCGGGACGCCGGCTGGATGATCCTCCAGCGCGGGGATCTCATGCTGG
AGTTCTTCGCCCACCCCAACTTGTTTATTGCAGCTTATAATGGTTACAAATAAAGCAATAGCATCACAAA
TTTCACAAATAAAGCATTTTTTTCACTGCATTCTAGTTGTGGTTTGTCCAAACTCATCAATGTATCTTAT
CATGTCTGTATACCGTCGACCTCTAGCTAGAGCTTGGCGTAATCATGGTCATAGCTGTTTCCTGTGTGAA
ATTGTTATCCGCTCACAATTCCACACAACATACGAGCCGGAAGCATAAAGTGTAAAGCCTGGGGTGCCTA
ATGAGTGAGCTAACTCACATTAATTGCGTTGCGCTCACTGCCCGCTTTCCAGTCGGGAAACCTGTCGTGC
CAGCTGCATTAATGAATCGGCCAACGCGCGGGGAGAGGCGGTTTGCGTATTGGGCGCTCTTCCGCTTCCT
CGCTCACTGACTCGCTGCGCTCGGTCGTTCGGCTGCGGCGAGCGGTATCAGCTCACTCAAAGGCGGTAAT
ACGGTTATCCACAGAATCAGGGGATAACGCAGGAAAGAACATGTGAGCAAAAGGCCAGCAAAAGGCCAGG
AACCGTAAAAAGGCCGCGTTGCTGGCGTTTTTCCATAGGCTCCGCCCCCCTGACGAGCATCACAAAAATC
GACGCTCAAGTCAGAGGTGGCGAAACCCGACAGGACTATAAAGATACCAGGCGTTTCCCCCTGGAAGCTC
CCTCGTGCGCTCTCCTGTTCCGACCCTGCCGCTTACCGGATACCTGTCCGCCTTTCTCCCTTCGGGAAGC
GTGGCGCTTTCTCATAGCTCACGCTGTAGGTATCTCAGTTCGGTGTAGGTCGTTCGCTCCAAGCTGGGCT
GTGTGCACGAACCCCCCGTTCAGCCCGACCGCTGCGCCTTATCCGGTAACTATCGTCTTGAGTCCAACCC
GGTAAGACACGACTTATCGCCACTGGCAGCAGCCACTGGTAACAGGATTAGCAGAGCGAGGTATGTAGGC
GGTGCTACAGAGTTCTTGAAGTGGTGGCCTAACTACGGCTACACTAGAAGAACAGTATTTGGTATCTGCG
CTCTGCTGAAGCCAGTTACCTTCGGAAAAAGAGTTGGTAGCTCTTGATCCGGCAAACAAACCACCGCTGG
TAGCGGTGGTTTTTTTGTTTGCAAGCAGCAGATTACGCGCAGAAAAAAAGGATCTCAAGAAGATCCTTTG
ATCTTTTCTACGGGGTCTGACGCTCAGTGGAACGAAAACTCACGTTAAGGGATTTTGGTCATGAGATTAT
CAAAAAGGATCTTCACCTAGATCCTTTTAAATTAAAAATGAAGTTTTAAATCAATCTAAAGTATATATGA
GTAAACTTGGTCTGACAGTTACCAATGCTTAATCAGTGAGGCACCTATCTCAGCGATCTGTCTATTTCGT
TCATCCATAGTTGCCTGACTCCCCGTCGTGTAGATAACTACGATACGGGAGGGCTTACCATCTGGCCCCA
GTGCTGCAATGATACCGCGAGATCCACGCTCACCGGCTCCAGATTTATCAGCAATAAACCAGCCAGCCGG
AAGGGCCGAGCGCAGAAGTGGTCCTGCAACTTTATCCGCCTCCATCCAGTCTATTAATTGTTGCCGGGAA
GCTAGAGTAAGTAGTTCGCCAGTTAATAGTTTGCGCAACGTTGTTGCCATTGCTACAGGCATCGTGGTGT
CACGCTCGTCGTTTGGTATGGCTTCATTCAGCTCCGGTTCCCAACGATCAAGGCGAGTTACATGATCCCC
CATGTTGTGCAAAAAAGCGGTTAGCTCCTTCGGTCCTCCGATCGTTGTCAGAAGTAAGTTGGCCGCAGTG
TTATCACTCATGGTTATGGCAGCACTGCATAATTCTCTTACTGTCATGCCATCCGTAAGATGCTTTTCTG
TGACTGGTGAGTACTCAACCAAGTCATTCTGAGAATAGTGTATGCGGCGACCGAGTTGCTCTTGCCCGGC
GTCAATACGGGATAATACCGCGCCACATAGCAGAACTTTAAAAGTGCTCATCATTGGAAAACGTTCTTCG
GGGCGAAAACTCTCAAGGATCTTACCGCTGTTGAGATCCAGTTCGATGTAACCCACTCGTGCACCCAACT
GATCTTCAGCATCTTTTACTTTCACCAGCGTTTCTGGGTGAGCAAAAACAGGAAGGCAAAATGCCGCAAA
AAAGGGAATAAGGGCGACACGGAAATGTTGAATACTCATACTCTTCCTTTTTCAATATTATTGAAGCATT
TATCAGGGTTATTGTCTCATGAGCGGATACATATTTGAATGTATTTAGAAAAATAAACAAATAGGGGTTC
CGCGCACATTTCCCCGAAAAGTGCCACCTGACGTC
Features (pLannotate 1.2.2; 16 found; start..end, strand, type, name):
    108..124     +  promoter       minP (fragment): minimal TATA-box promoter with low basal activity
    166..861     +  CDS            mKate2: mKate2 is a basic (constitutively fluorescent) red fluorescent protein published in 2009, derived from Entacmaea quadricolor. It is reported to be a rapidly-maturing monomer with moderate acid sensitivity.
    915..1026    +  polyA_signal   bGH poly(A) signal: bovine growth hormone polyadenylation signal
   1511..1536    -  misc_feature   MCS (fragment): pBluescript multiple cloning site
   1908..2336    +  rep_origin     f1 ori (sequence partly withheld): f1 bacteriophage origin of replication; arrow indicates direction of (+) strand synthesis
   2341..2363    +  promoter       SV40 promoter (fragment): SV40 enhancer and early promoter
   2364..2555    +  promoter       SV40 promoter: SV40 early promoter
   2582..2680    +  CDS            ble (fragment): BLE_KLEPN - Experimental evidence at protein level: Swiss-Prot protein existence level 1. Binding protein with a strong affinity to the bleomycin family of antibiotics. Binds to CL990; an antimitotic-antibiotic compound. From Klebsiella pneumoniae.
   2675..2796    +  polyA_signal   SV40 poly(A) signal: SV40 polyadenylation signal
   2869..2885    -  protein_bind   lac operator: The lac repressor binds to the lac operator to inhibit transcription in E. coli. This inhibition can be relieved by adding lactose or isopropyl-β-D-thiogalactopyranoside (IPTG). lac repressor encoded by lacI
   2893..2923    -  promoter       lac promoter: promoter for the E. coli lac operon
   2938..2959    -  protein_bind   CAP binding site: CAP binding activates transcription in the presence of cAMP. E. coli catabolite activator protein
   2972..3064    -  CDS            lacI (fragment): lac repressor; lacI; The lac repressor binds to the lac operator to inhibit transcription in E. coli. This inhibition can be relieved by adding lactose or isopropyl-β-D-thiogalactopyranoside (IPTG).
   3247..3835    -  rep_origin     ori: high-copy-number ColE1/pMB1/pBR322/pUC origin of replication
   4006..4866    -  CDS            AmpR: β-lactamase; bla; confers resistance to ampicillin, carbenicillin, and related antibiotics
   4867..4971    -  promoter       AmpR promoter: bla
