[The description below was written by a language model from this plasmid's Addgene catalogue record and pLannotate feature annotations shown in this document.]
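Description:
pHIE043 ZF43x1 mKate2 (TUPV1) is a roughly 5 kb mammalian expression and synthetic-biology plasmid from the COMET toolkit for building genetic programs in mammalian cells. It is a transcription unit positioning vector (TUPV, position 1) in the mMoClo modular cloning scheme, derived from the pPD561 TUPV1 CAG backbone. The synthetic ZF43x1 promoter was cloned between BglII and NheI sites, both of which are retained. In bacteria it replicates from a high-copy ColE1/pUC-type origin and is selected with ampicillin through the AmpR (β-lactamase) gene and its own promoter. An f1 phage origin is also present.

The payload is a reporter transcription unit. The ZF43x1 promoter, whose name suggests a single binding site for the ZF43 zinc-finger domain, includes a fragment of a minimal TATA-box promoter with low basal activity. It sits upstream of the coding sequence for mKate2, a monomeric, rapidly maturing red fluorescent protein, and the unit ends in a bovine growth hormone polyadenylation signal. Because the minimal promoter is weak on its own, red fluorescence would be expected to depend on a matching zinc-finger transcription factor supplied in trans, making the plasmid a readout for such regulators, although the record states only the promoter and reporter composition.

The backbone also carries an SV40 early promoter, only a short fragment of the ble (bleomycin-family resistance) gene and an SV40 polyadenylation signal, so no functional mammalian selection marker appears to be present. There are also remnants of the lac promoter/operator region and of a pBluescript-type cloning site. The depositor and sequencing-derived records differ by three nucleotides in length, with the difference falling in the origin region, and have otherwise identical annotations.
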