Addgene plasmid #138723: pHIE043 ZF43x1 mKate2 (TUPV1)
Purpose: mMoClo TUPV, with ZF43x1 promoter and mKate2 in the MCS
Depositing lab: Joshua Leonard. Depositing organization: Northwestern University. Publication: The COMET toolkit for composing customizable genetic programs in mammalian cells. Donahue PS, Draut JW, Muldoon JJ, Edelstein HI, Bagheri N, Leonard JN. Nat Commun. 2020 Feb 7;11(1):779. doi: 10.1038/s41467-019-14147-5. PubMed 32034124.
Backbone
  Vector backbone: pPD561 TUPV1 CAG
  Vector type: Mammalian Expression, Synthetic Biology
Growth in bacteria
  Bacterial resistance: Ampicillin, 100 μg/mL
  Growth temperature: 37°C
  Growth strain: DH5alpha
  Copy number: High Copy
Gene/Insert
  Gene/Insert name: ZF43x1
  Species: Synthetic
  Promoter: ZF43x1
  Cloning method: Restriction Enzyme; 5′ cloning site BglII (not destroyed); 3′ cloning site NheI (not destroyed)
  Sequencing primers: 5′ CGACACGGAAATGTTGAATAC; 3′ TAGAAGGCACAGTCGAGG
Terms and licenses: Academic/Nonprofit Terms; Industry Terms: Not Available to Industry
Depositor comments: Leonard lab plasmid reference number: L1525
How to cite: pHIE043 ZF43x1 mKate2 (TUPV1) was a gift from Joshua Leonard (Addgene plasmid # 138723 ; http://n2t.net/addgene:138723 ; RRID:Addgene_138723)
