>Addgene plasmid #138723 | pHIE043 ZF43x1 mKate2 (TUPV1) | depositor partial sequence | sequence record 268105 | ZF43x1 promoter
AGATCTGAATTAGAGTGAGGACGATCCCTCTAGAGGGTATATAATGGGGGCCACTAGTCTACTACCAGAG
CTCATCGCTAGC
